>Addgene plasmid #144555 | TFORF3079 | addgene full sequence | sequence record 404252 | Addgene NGS Result
TTAATGTAGTCTTATGCAATACTCTTGTAGTCTTGCAACATGGTAACGATGAGTTAGCAACATGCCTTAC
AAGGAGAGAAAAAGCACCGTGCATGCCGATTGGTGGAAGTAAGGTGGTACGATCGTGCCTTATTAGGAAG
GCAACAGACGGGTCTGACATGGATTGGACGAACCACTGAATTGCCGCATTGCAGAGATATTGTATTTAAG
TGCCTAGCTCGATACATAAACGGGTCTCTCTGGTTAGACCAGATCTGAGCCTGGGAGCTCTCTGGCTAAC
TAGGGAACCCACTGCTTAAGCCTCAATAAAGCTTGCCTTGAGTGCTTCAAGTAGTGTGTGCCCGTCTGTT
GTGTGACTCTGGTAACTAGAGATCCCTCAGACCCTTTTAGTCAGTGTGGAAAATCTCTAGCAGTGGCGCC
CGAACAGGGACTTGAAAGCGAAAGGGAAACCAGAGGAGCTCTCTCGACGCAGGACTCGGCTTGCTGAAGC
GCGCACGGCAAGAGGCGAGGGGCGGCGACTGGTGAGTACGCCAAAAATTTTGACTAGCGGAGGCTAGAAG
GAGAGAGATGGGTGCGAGAGCGTCAGTATTAAGCGGGGGAGAATTAGATCGCGATGGGAAAAAATTCGGT
TAAGGCCAGGGGGAAAGAAAAAATATAAATTAAAACATATAGTATGGGCAAGCAGGGAGCTAGAACGATT
CGCAGTTAATCCTGGCCTGTTAGAAACATCAGAAGGCTGTAGACAAATACTGGGACAGCTACAACCATCC
CTTCAGACAGGATCAGAAGAACTTAGATCATTATATAATACAGTAGCAACCCTCTATTGTGTGCATCAAA
GGATAGAGATAAAAGACACCAAGGAAGCTTTAGACAAGATAGAGGAAGAGCAAAACAAAAGTAAGACCAC
CGCACAGCAAGCGGCCGCTGATCTTCAGACCTGGAGGAGGAGATATGAGGGACAATTGGAGAAGTGAATT
ATATAAATATAAAGTAGTAAAAATTGAACCATTAGGAGTAGCACCCACCAAGGCAAAGAGAAGAGTGGTG
CAGAGAGAAAAAAGAGCAGTGGGAATAGGAGCTTTGTTCCTTGGGTTCTTGGGAGCAGCAGGAAGCACTA
TGGGCGCAGCGTCAATGACGCTGACGGTACAGGCCAGACAATTATTGTCTGGTATAGTGCAGCAGCAGAA
CAATTTGCTGAGGGCTATTGAGGCGCAACAGCATCTGTTGCAACTCACAGTCTGGGGCATCAAGCAGCTC
CAGGCAAGAATCCTGGCTGTGGAAAGATACCTAAAGGATCAACAGCTCCTGGGGATTTGGGGTTGCTCTG
GAAAACTCATTTGCACCACTGCTGTGCCTTGGAATGCTAGTTGGAGTAATAAATCTCTGGAACAGATTTG
GAATCACACGACCTGGATGGAGTGGGACAGAGAAATTAACAATTACACAAGCTTAATACACTCCTTAATT
GAAGAATCGCAAAACCAGCAAGAAAAGAATGAACAAGAATTATTGGAATTAGATAAATGGGCAAGTTTGT
GGAATTGGTTTAACATAACAAATTGGCTGTGGTATATAAAATTATTCATAATGATAGTAGGAGGCTTGGT
AGGTTTAAGAATAGTTTTTGCTGTACTTTCTATAGTGAATAGAGTTAGGCAGGGATATTCACCATTATCG
TTTCAGACCCACCTCCCAACCCCGAGGGGACCCATGCATTGCATCTCAATTAGTCAGCAACCAGGTGTGG
AAAGTCCCCAGGCTCCCCAGCAGGCAGAAGTATGCAAAGCATGCGTCTCAATTAGTCAGCAACCATAGTC
CCGCCCCTAACTCCGCCCATCCCGCCCCTAACTCCGCCCAGTTCCGCCCATTCTCCGCCCCATGGCTGAC
TAATTTTTTTTATTTATGCAGAGGCCGAGGCCGCCTCGGCCTCTGAGCTATTCCAGAAGTAGTGAGGAGG
CTTTTTTGGAGGCCTAGGCTTTTGCAAAAAGCTTTCTAGAGGTACCACCGGAGCTTACCATGACCGAGTA
CAAGCCCACGGTGCGCCTCGCCACCCGCGACGACGTCCCCAGGGCCGTACGCACCCTCGCCGCCGCGTTC
GCCGACTACCCCGCCACGCGCCACACCGTCGATCCGGACCGCCACATCGAGCGGGTCACCGAGCTGCAAG
AACTCTTCCTCACGCGCGTCGGGCTCGACATCGGCAAGGTGTGGGTCGCGGACGACGGCGCCGCCGTGGC
GGTCTGGACCACGCCGGAGAGCGTCGAAGCGGGGGCGGTGTTCGCCGAGATCGGCCCGCGCATGGCCGAG
TTGAGCGGTTCCCGGCTGGCCGCGCAGCAACAGATGGAAGGCCTCCTGGCGCCGCACCGGCCCAAGGAGC
CCGCGTGGTTCCTGGCCACCGTCGGCGTCTCGCCCGACCACCAGGGCAAGGGTCTGGGCAGCGCCGTCGT
GCTCCCCGGAGTGGAGGCGGCCGAGCGCGCCGGGGTGCCCGCCTTCCTGGAGACCTCCGCGCCCCGCAAC
CTCCCCTTCTACGAGCGGCTCGGCTTCACCGTCACCGCCGACGTCGAGGTGCCCGAAGGACCGCGCACCT
GGTGCATGACCCGCAAGCCCGGTGCCAGTTAACGAATTCTAGATCTTGAGACAAATGGCAGTATTCATCC
ACAATTTTAAAAGAAAAGGGGGGATTGGGGGGTACAGTGCAGGGGAAAGAATAGTAGACATAATAGCAAC
AGACATACAAACTAAAGAATTACAAAAACAAATTACAAAAATTCAAAATTTTCGGGTTTATTACAGGGAC
AGCAGAGATCCACTTTGGCGCCGGCTCGAGGCCTGCAGGTGCAAAGATGGATAAAGTTTTAAACAGAGAG
GAATCTTTGCAGCTAATGGACCTTCTAGGTCTTGAAAGGAGTGGGAATTGGCTCCGGTGCCCGTCAGTGG
GCAGAGCGCACATCGCCCACAGTCCCCGAGAAGTTGGGGGGAGGGGTCGGCAATTGAACCGGTGCCTAGA
GAAGGTGGCGCGGGGTAAACTGGGAAAGTGATGTCGTGTACTGGCTCCGCCTTTTTCCCGAGGGTGGGGG
AGAACCGTATATAAGTGCAGTAGTCGCCGTGAACGTTCTTTTTCGCAACGGGTTTGCCGCCAGAACACAG
GTAAGTGCCGTGTGTGGTTCCCGCGGGCCTGGCCTCTTTACGGGTTATGGCCCTTGCGTGCCTTGAATTA
CTTCCACCTGGCTGCAGTACGTGATTCTTGATCCCGAGCTTCGGGTTGGAAGTGGGTGGGAGAGTTCGAG
GCCTTGCGCTTAAGGAGCCCCTTCGCCTCGTGCTTGAGTTGAGGCCTGGCCTGGGCGCTGGGGCCGCCGC
GTGCGAATCTGGTGGCACCTTCGCGCCTGTCTCGCTGCTTTCGATAAGTCTCTAGCCATTTAAAATTTTT
GATGACCTGCTGCGACGCTTTTTTTCTGGCAAGATAGTCTTGTAAATGCGGGCCAAGATCTGCACACTGG
TATTTCGGTTTTTGGGGCCGCGGGCGGCGACGGGGCCCGTGCGTCCCAGCGCACATGTTCGGCGAGGCGG
GGCCTGCGAGCGCGGCCACCGAGAATCGGACGGGGGTAGTCTCAAGCTGGCCGGCCTGCTCTGGTGCCTG
GCCTCGCGCCGCCGTGTATCGCCCCGCCCTGGGCGGCAAGGCTGGCCCGGTCGGCACCAGTTGCGTGAGC
GGAAAGATGGCCGCTTCCCGGCCCTGCTGCAGGGAGCTCAAAATGGAGGACGCGGCGCTCGGGAGAGCGG
GCGGGTGAGTCACCCACACAAAGGAAAAGGGCCTTTCCGTCCTCAGCCGTCGCTTCATGTGACTCCACGG
AGTACCGGGCGCCGTCCAGGCACCTCGATTAGTTCTCGAGCTTTTGGAGTACGTCGTCTTTAGGTTGGGG
GGAGGGGTTTTATGCGATGGAGTTTCCCCACACTGAGTGGGTGGAGACTGAAGTTAGGCCAGCTTGGCAC
TTGATGTAATTCTCCTTGGAATTTGCCCTTTTTGAGTTTGGATCTTGGTTCATTCTCAAGCCTCAGACAG
TGGTTCAAAGTTTTTTTCTTCCATTTCAGGTGTCGTGAGGCTAGCATCGATTGATCAACAAGTTTGTACA
AAAAAGTTGGCACCATGACTCACATGATAACTCACATTGGAGAGAAAACTTCTGAGGATAATCAGAGTGG
AAAAGCCTTAAGAAAGAACTTTCCTCATAGTTTTTACAAGAAAAGTCATGCTGAGGGGAAAATGCCTAAG
TGTGTTAAACATGAAAAAGCCTTCAACCAGTTTCCAAATCTTACTAGGCAGAATAAAACTCACACACAAG
AGAAATTGTGTGAATGCAAAGACTGTTGGAGAACTTTTCTTAATCAGTCATCCCTTAAGTTACATATAAG
ATCTCACAATGGAGACAAACACTATGTATGTAAGGAATGTGGGAAAGCCTTCAGTAATTCCTCACACCTT
ATAGGACATGGAAGAATTCACAGTGGAGAGAAGCCCTATGTCTGTAAAGAATGTGGTAAAGCTTTCACTC
AATCCACAGGACTTAAATTACACATCAGAACTCACAGTGGAGAAAAACCATATAAATGTAAAGAGTGTGG
GAAAGCCTTCACCCATTCTTCATACCTTACTGATCATACAAGAATCCACAGTGGAAAGAAGCCCTATGTA
TGTATGGAATGTGGAAAAGCCTTCACTAGATCCACAGGACTTATTTTACACATGCGAATTCACACTGGAG
AAAAGCCATATGAATGTAAGGAGTGTGGAAAAGCTTTTATTCATTCCTCATACCTTACAAAACATGTAAG
GATTCACAGTGGAGAGAAGCTGTATTTATGTAAGGCATGTGGGAAAGCTTTTACTCGTTCCTCAGGACTT
GTTTTACACATGAGAACACATACTGGAGAAAAGCCCTATGAATGTAAAGAATGTGGGAAAGCCTTTAATA
ATTCCTCAATGCTTAGTCAACATGTAAGGATTCACACTGGAGAGAAGCCATATGAATGCAAAGAATGTGG
GAAAGCTTTCACTCAATCCTCGGGCCTTAGTACCCATTTAAGAACTCACACTGGAGAAAAGGCCTGTGAA
TGTAAGGAATGCGGTAAAGCATTTGCTCGTTCCACAAATCTTAATATGCACATGCGAACGCACACAGGAG
AAAAGCCTTATGCATGTAAAGAATGTGGGAAAGCCTTCAGGTATTCCACATACCTTAACGTTCACACACG
AACTCACACTGGAGCAAAACCATATGAATGTAAGAAATGTGGGAAAAACTTCACTCAATCTTCAGCACTT
GCTAAACATCTAAGAACTAAGGCATGTGAAAAAACCTTGCCAACTTTCTTGTACAAAGTGGTTGATATCG
GTAAGCCTATCCCTAACCCTCTCCTCGGTCTCGATTCTACGTAGTAATGAACTAGTCCGTAACTTGAAAG
TATTTCGATTTCTTGGCTTTATATATCTTGTGGAAAGGACGACATACTTCGTCTTATGCAAGGATGACGC
GTTAAGTCGACAATCAACCTCTGGATTACAAAATTTGTGAAAGATTGACTGGTATTCTTAACTATGTTGC
TCCTTTTACGCTATGTGGATACGCTGCTTTAATGCCTTTGTATCATGCTATTGCTTCCCGTATGGCTTTC
ATTTTCTCCTCCTTGTATAAATCCTGGTTGCTGTCTCTTTATGAGGAGTTGTGGCCCGTTGTCAGGCAAC
GTGGCGTGGTGTGCACTGTGTTTGCTGACGCAACCCCCACTGGTTGGGGCATTGCCACCACCTGTCAGCT
CCTTTCCGGGACTTTCGCTTTCCCCCTCCCTATTGCCACGGCGGAACTCATCGCCGCCTGCCTTGCCCGC
TGCTGGACAGGGGCTCGGCTGTTGGGCACTGACAATTCCGTGGTGTTGTCGGGGAAATCATCGTCCTTTC
CTTGGCTGCTCGCCTGTGTTGCCACCTGGATTCTGCGCGGGACGTCCTTCTGCTACGTCCCTTCGGCCCT
CAATCCAGCGGACCTTCCTTCCCGCGGCCTGCTGCCGGCTCTGCGGCCTCTTCCGCGTCTTCGCCTTCGC
CCTCAGACGAGTCGGATCTCCCTTTGGGCCGCCTCCCCGCGTCGACTTTAAGACCAATGACTTACAAGGC
AGCTGTAGATCTTAGCCACTTTTTAAAAGAAAAGGGGGGACTGGAAGGGCTAATTCACTCCCAACGAAGA
CAAGATCTGCTTTTTGCTTGTACTGGGTCTCTCTGGTTAGACCAGATCTGAGCCTGGGAGCTCTCTGGCT
AACTAGGGAACCCACTGCTTAAGCCTCAATAAAGCTTGCCTTGAGTGCTTCAAGTAGTGTGTGCCCGTCT
GTTGTGTGACTCTGGTAACTAGAGATCCCTCAGACCCTTTTAGTCAGTGTGGAAAATCTCTAGCAGTACG
TATAGTAGTTCATGTCATCTTATTATTCAGTATTTATAACTTGCAAAGAAATGAATATCAGAGAGTGAGA
GGAACTTGTTTATTGCAGCTTATAATGGTTACAAATAAAGCAATAGCATCACAAATTTCACAAATAAAGC
ATTTTTTTCACTGCATTCTAGTTGTGGTTTGTCCAAACTCATCAATGTATCTTATCATGTCTGGCTCTAG
CTATCCCGCCCCTAACTCCGCCCATCCCGCCCCTAACTCCGCCCAGTTCCGCCCATTCTCCGCCCCATGG
CTGACTAATTTTTTTTATTTATGCAGAGGCCGAGGCCGCCTCGGCCTCTGAGCTATTCCAGAAGTAGTGA
GGAGGCTTTTTTGGAGGCCTAGGGACGTACCCAATTCGCCCTATAGTGAGTCGTATTACGCGCGCTCACT
GGCCGTCGTTTTACAACGTCGTGACTGGGAAAACCCTGGCGTTACCCAACTTAATCGCCTTGCAGCACAT
CCCCCTTTCGCCAGCTGGCGTAATAGCGAAGAGGCCCGCACCGATCGCCCTTCCCAACAGTTGCGCAGCC
TGAATGGCGAATGGG
[124 nt withheld, positions 7016-7139]
C
[91 nt withheld, positions 7141-7231]
A
[49 nt withheld, positions 7233-7281]
CCTTTGACGTTGGAGTCCACGTTCTTT
[37 nt withheld, positions 7309-7345]
ACCCTATCTCGGTCTATTCTTTTGATTTATAAGGGATTTTGCCGATTTCGGCCTATTGGTTAAAAAATGA
GCTGATTTAACAAAAATTTAACGCGAATTTTAACAAAATATTAACGCTTACAATTTAGGTGGCACTTTTC
GGGGAAATGTGCGCGGAACCCCTATTTGTTTATTTTTCTAAATACATTCAAATATGTATCCGCTCATGAG
ACAATAACCCTGATAAATGCTTCAATAATATTGAAAAAGGAAGAGTATGAGTATTCAACATTTCCGTGTC
GCCCTTATTCCCTTTTTTGCGGCATTTTGCCTTCCTGTTTTTGCTCACCCAGAAACGCTGGTGAAAGTAA
AAGATGCTGAAGATCAGTTGGGTGCACGAGTGGGTTACATCGAACTGGATCTCAACAGCGGTAAGATCCT
TGAGAGTTTTCGCCCCGAAGAACGTTTTCCAATGATGAGCACTTTTAAAGTTCTGCTATGTGGCGCGGTA
TTATCCCGTATTGACGCCGGGCAAGAGCAACTCGGTCGCCGCATACACTATTCTCAGAATGACTTGGTTG
AGTACTCACCAGTCACAGAAAAGCATCTTACGGATGGCATGACAGTAAGAGAATTATGCAGTGCTGCCAT
AACCATGAGTGATAACACTGCGGCCAACTTACTTCTGACAACGATCGGAGGACCGAAGGAGCTAACCGCT
TTTTTGCACAACATGGGGGATCATGTAACTCGCCTTGATCGTTGGGAACCGGAGCTGAATGAAGCCATAC
CAAACGACGAGCGTGACACCACGATGCCTGTAGCAATGGCAACAACGTTGCGCAAACTATTAACTGGCGA
ACTACTTACTCTAGCTTCCCGGCAACAATTAATAGACTGGATGGAGGCGGATAAAGTTGCAGGACCACTT
CTGCGCTCGGCCCTTCCGGCTGGCTGGTTTATTGCTGATAAATCTGGAGCCGGTGAGCGTGGGTCTCGCG
GTATCATTGCAGCACTGGGGCCAGATGGTAAGCCCTCCCGTATCGTAGTTATCTACACGACGGGGAGTCA
GGCAACTATGGATGAACGAAATAGACAGATCGCTGAGATAGGTGCCTCACTGATTAAGCATTGGTAACTG
TCAGACCAAGTTTACTCATATATACTTTAGATTGATTTAAAACTTCATTTTTAATTTAAAAGGATCTAGG
TGAAGATCCTTTTTGATAATCTCATGACCAAAATCCCTTAACGTGAGTTTTCGTTCCACTGAGCGTCAGA
CCCCGTAGAAAAGATCAAAGGATCTTCTTGAGATCCTTTTTTTCTGCGCGTAATCTGCTGCTTGCAAACA
AAAAAACCACCGCTACCAGCGGTGGTTTGTTTGCCGGATCAAGAGCTACCAACTCTTTTTCCGAAGGTAA
CTGGCTTCAGCAGAGCGCAGATACCAAATACTGTTCTTCTAGTGTAGCCGTAGTTAGGCCACCACTTCAA
GAACTCTGTAGCACCGCCTACATACCTCGCTCTGCTAATCCTGTTACCAGTGGCTGCTGCCAGTGGCGAT
AAGTCGTGTCTTACCGGGTTGGACTCAAGACGATAGTTACCGGATAAGGCGCAGCGGTCGGGCTGAACGG
GGGGTTCGTGCACACAGCCCAGCTTGGAGCGAACGACCTACACCGAACTGAGATACCTACAGCGTGAGCT
ATGAGAAAGCGCCACGCTTCCCGAAGGGAGAAAGGCGGACAGGTATCCGGTAAGCGGCAGGGTCGGAACA
GGAGAGCGCACGAGGGAGCTTCCAGGGGGAAACGCCTGGTATCTTTATAGTCCTGTCGGGTTTCGCCACC
TCTGACTTGAGCGTCGATTTTTGTGATGCTCGTCAGGGGGGCGGAGCCTATGGAAAAACGCCAGCAACGC
GGCCTTTTTACGGTTCCTGGCCTTTTGCTGGCCTTTTGCTCACATGTTCTTTCCTGCGTTATCCCCTGAT
TCTGTGGATAACCGTATTACCGCCTTTGAGTGAGCTGATACCGCTCGCCGCAGCCGAACGACCGAGCGCA
GCGAGTCAGTGAGCGAGGAAGCGGAAGAGCGCCCAATACGCAAACCGCCTCTCCCCGCGCGTTGGCCGAT
TCATTAATGCAGCTGGCACGACAGGTTTCCCGACTGGAAAGCGGGCAGTGAGCGCAACGCAATTAATGTG
AGTTAGCTCACTCATTAGGCACCCCAGGCTTTACACTTTATGCTTCCGGCTCGTATGTTGTGTGGAATTG
TGAGCGGATAACAATTTCACACAGGAAACAGCTATGACCATGATTACGCCAAGCGCGCAATTAACCCTCA
CTAAAGGGAACAAAAGCTGGAGCTGCAAGC
Features (pLannotate 1.2.2; 34 found; start..end, strand, type, name):
      5..231     +  promoter       RSV promoter: Rous sarcoma virus enhancer/promoter
    232..412     +  LTR            5' LTR (truncated): truncated 5' long terminal repeat (LTR) from HIV-1
    459..584     +  misc_feature   HIV-1 Ψ: packaging signal of human immunodeficiency virus type 1
    568..931     +  CDS            HIV-1 gag (fragment): gag protein from human immunodeficiency virus 1; gag
   1077..1310    +  misc_feature   RRE: The Rev response element (RRE) of HIV-1 allows for Rev-dependent mRNA export from the nucleus to the cytoplasm.
   1687..1713    +  CDS            Rev (fragment): human immunodeficiency virus 1 (HIV-1) Rev protein; rev; enhances nuclear export of unspliced and incompletely spliced viral mRNAs
   1720..1743    +  promoter       SV40 promoter (fragment): SV40 early promoter
   1744..1815    +  promoter       SV40 promoter (fragment): SV40 enhancer and early promoter
   1839..1974    +  rep_origin     SV40 ori: SV40 origin of replication
   2020..2616    +  CDS            PuroR (fragment): puromycin N-acetyltransferase; pac from Streptomyces; confers resistance to puromycin
   2665..2782    +  misc_feature   cPPT/CTS: central polypurine tract and central termination sequence of HIV-1
   2847..2913    +  CDS            small t antigen (fragment): SV40 (simian virus 40) small t antigen
   2920..4098    +  promoter       EF-1α promoter: strong constitutive promoter for human elongation factor EF-1α
   4119..4136    +  protein_bind   attB1 (fragment): mutant version of attB; core recombination site for the Gateway® BP reaction BP Clonase™
   4145..4408    +  CDS            ZNF846 (fragment): ZN846_HUMAN - Experimental evidence at protein level: Swiss-Prot protein existence level 1. May be involved in transcriptional regulation. From Homo sapiens (Human).
   5364..5381    -  protein_bind   attB2 (fragment): mutant version of attB; core recombination site for the Gateway® BP reaction BP Clonase™
   5390..5431    +  CDS            V5 tag: epitope tag from simian virus 5
   5447..5500    +  promoter       U6 promoter (fragment): RNA polymerase III promoter for human U6 snRNA
   5542..6130    +  misc_feature   WPRE: woodchuck hepatitis virus posttranscriptional regulatory element
   6181..6200    +  misc_feature   cPPT/CTS (fragment): central polypurine tract and central termination sequence of HIV-1
   6202..6435    +  LTR            3' LTR (ΔU3): self-inactivating 3' long terminal repeat (LTR) from HIV-1
   6513..6634    +  polyA_signal   SV40 poly(A) signal: SV40 polyadenylation signal
   6674..6809    +  rep_origin     SV40 ori: SV40 origin of replication
   6830..6848    -  promoter       T7 promoter: promoter for bacteriophage T7 RNA polymerase
   6856..7011    +  CDS            lacZα (fragment): LacZα fragment of β-galactosidase; lacZ fragment
   7016..7444    +  rep_origin     f1 ori (sequence partly withheld): f1 bacteriophage origin of replication; arrow indicates direction of (+) strand synthesis
   7497..7601    +  promoter       AmpR promoter: bla
   7602..8462    +  CDS            AmpR: β-lactamase; bla; confers resistance to ampicillin, carbenicillin, and related antibiotics
   8633..9221    +  rep_origin     ori: high-copy-number ColE1/pMB1/pBR322/pUC origin of replication
   9404..9496    +  CDS            lacI (fragment): lac repressor; lacI; The lac repressor binds to the lac operator to inhibit transcription in E. coli. This inhibition can be relieved by adding lactose or isopropyl-β-D-thiogalactopyranoside (IPTG).
   9509..9530    +  protein_bind   CAP binding site: CAP binding activates transcription in the presence of cAMP. E. coli catabolite activator protein
   9545..9575    +  promoter       lac promoter: promoter for the E. coli lac operon
   9583..9599    +  protein_bind   lac operator: The lac repressor binds to the lac operator to inhibit transcription in E. coli. This inhibition can be relieved by adding lactose or isopropyl-β-D-thiogalactopyranoside (IPTG). lac repressor encoded by lacI
   9644..9662    +  promoter       T3 promoter: promoter for bacteriophage T3 RNA polymerase
