[The description below was written by a language model from this plasmid's Addgene catalogue record and pLannotate feature annotations shown in this document.]
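Description:
TFORF3079 is a third-generation-style, self-inactivating lentiviral expression plasmid built on the pLX_TRC317 backbone and carrying the human zinc-finger gene ZNF846 as a Gateway-cloned open reading frame. It belongs to a barcoded transcription factor ORF collection in which each construct carries a unique 24-bp barcode, so that individual factors can be identified by sequencing in pooled overexpression screens. The barcode itself is not annotated in the feature table, so its position cannot be stated from the record. In bacteria the plasmid is maintained through a high-copy ColE1/pUC-type origin with ampicillin resistance (bla), and it also carries an f1 origin plus remnants of a lac/lacZα cloning region flanked by T7 and T3 promoters. The depositor notes that the plasmid can recombine during propagation.

The viral portion begins with an RSV promoter driving a truncated HIV-1 5' LTR, followed by the Ψ packaging signal with a gag fragment, the RRE for Rev-dependent nuclear export, a cPPT/CTS, a WPRE to enhance transcript expression, and a ΔU3 3' LTR that inactivates LTR promoter activity after integration. An SV40 poly(A) signal lies downstream. Within this unit, an SV40 early promoter drives puromycin N-acetyltransferase for selecting transduced mammalian cells. A separate EF-1α promoter drives ZNF846, which sits between attB1 and attB2 sites and is fused at its C terminus to a V5 epitope tag for detection. The annotation software matched only the first part of the ORF to ZNF846, although the attB-flanked interval is broadly consistent with the stated insert size. The 9,685-nt sequence equals the listed backbone plus insert.
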