Addgene plasmid #144555: TFORF3079
Purpose: Lentiviral vector for overexpressing transcription factor ORFs with unique 24-bp barcodes. Barcodes facilitate identification of transcription factors in pooled screens.
Depositing lab: Feng Zhang. Depositing organization: Broad Institute. Publication: A transcription factor atlas of directed differentiation. Joung J, Ma S, Tay T, Geiger-Schuller KR, Kirchgatterer PC, Verdine VK, Guo B, Arias-Garcia MA, Allen WE, Singh A, Kuksenko O, Abudayyeh OO, Gootenberg JS, Fu Z, Macrae RK, Buenrostro JD, Regev A, Zhang F. Cell. 2023 Jan 5;186(1):209-229.e26. doi: 10.1016/j.cell.2022.11.026. PubMed 36608654.
Backbone
  Vector backbone: pLX_TRC317
  Backbone manufacturer: Broad Institute Genetic Perturbation Platform
  Backbone size w/o insert (bp): 8264
  Vector type: Mammalian Expression, Lentiviral
  Selectable markers: Puromycin
Growth in bacteria
  Bacterial resistance: Ampicillin, 100 μg/mL
  Growth temperature: 37°C
  Growth strain: NEB Stable
  Copy number: High Copy
Gene/Insert
  Gene/Insert name: ZNF846
  Species: H. sapiens (human)
  Insert size (bp): 1421
  Entrez Gene: ZNF846
  Promoter: EF1a
  Tag / fusion protein: V5 (C terminal on insert)
  Cloning method: Gateway Cloning
  Sequencing primers: 5′ GGGTGGAGACTGAAGTTAGGCCAG; 3′ CACATAGCGTAAAAGGAGCAACATAG
Resource information
  A portion of this plasmid was derived from a plasmid made by: Broad Institute Genetic Perturbation Platform
Terms and licenses: Academic/Nonprofit Terms; Industry Terms: Not Available to Industry
Depositor comments: XM_017026405.1 Please test multiple small colonies in case of plasmid recombination. To make this collection available in a timely manner, a portion of this collection was not fully sequenced by Addgene. If an Addgene verified full plasmid sequence is not available, please contact us prior to placing an order to request the full sequence.
How to cite: TFORF3079 was a gift from Feng Zhang (Addgene plasmid # 144555 ; http://n2t.net/addgene:144555 ; RRID:Addgene_144555)
