>Addgene plasmid #144555 | TFORF3079 | depositor partial sequence | sequence record 285780 | Insert
ATCGATTGATCAACAAGTTTGTACAAAAAAGTTGGCACCATGACTCACATGATAACTCACATTGGAGAGA
AAACTTCTGAGGATAATCAGAGTGGAAAAGCCTTAAGAAAGAACTTTCCTCATAGTTTTTACAAGAAAAG
TCATGCTGAGGGGAAAATGCCTAAGTGTGTTAAACATGAAAAAGCCTTCAACCAGTTTCCAAATCTTACT
AGGCAGAATAAAACTCACACACAAGAGAAATTGTGTGAATGCAAAGACTGTTGGAGAACTTTTCTTAATC
AGTCATCCCTTAAGTTACATATAAGATCTCACAATGGAGACAAACACTATGTATGTAAGGAATGTGGGAA
AGCCTTCAGTAATTCCTCACACCTTATAGGACATGGAAGAATTCACAGTGGAGAGAAGCCCTATGTCTGT
AAAGAATGTGGTAAAGCTTTCACTCAATCCACAGGACTTAAATTACACATCAGAACTCACAGTGGAGAAA
AACCATATAAATGTAAAGAGTGTGGGAAAGCCTTCACCCATTCTTCATACCTTACTGATCATACAAGAAT
CCACAGTGGAAAGAAGCCCTATGTATGTATGGAATGTGGAAAAGCCTTCACTAGATCCACAGGACTTATT
TTACACATGCGAATTCACACTGGAGAAAAGCCATATGAATGTAAGGAGTGTGGAAAAGCTTTTATTCATT
CCTCATACCTTACAAAACATGTAAGGATTCACAGTGGAGAGAAGCTGTATTTATGTAAGGCATGTGGGAA
AGCTTTTACTCGTTCCTCAGGACTTGTTTTACACATGAGAACACATACTGGAGAAAAGCCCTATGAATGT
AAAGAATGTGGGAAAGCCTTTAATAATTCCTCAATGCTTAGTCAACATGTAAGGATTCACACTGGAGAGA
AGCCATATGAATGCAAAGAATGTGGGAAAGCTTTCACTCAATCCTCGGGCCTTAGTACCCATTTAAGAAC
TCACACTGGAGAAAAGGCCTGTGAATGTAAGGAATGCGGTAAAGCATTTGCTCGTTCCACAAATCTTAAT
ATGCACATGCGAACGCACACAGGAGAAAAGCCTTATGCATGTAAAGAATGTGGGAAAGCCTTCAGGTATT
CCACATACCTTAACGTTCACACACGAACTCACACTGGAGCAAAACCATATGAATGTAAGAAATGTGGGAA
AAACTTCACTCAATCTTCAGCACTTGCTAAACATCTAAGAACTAAGGCATGTGAAAAAACCTTGCCAACT
TTCTTGTACAAAGTGGTTGATATCGGTAAGCCTATCCCTAACCCTCTCCTCGGTCTCGATTCTACGTAGT
AATGAACTAGTCCGTAACTTGAAAGTATTTCGATTTCTTGGCTTTATATATCTTGTGGAAAGGACGACAT
ACTTCGTCTTATGCAAGGATG
