>Addgene plasmid #144555 | TFORF3079 | depositor partial sequence | sequence record 285781 | Barcode
CATACTTCGTCTTATGCAAGGATG
